>Addgene plasmid #193065 | pHAGE-Gfi1b-mCh | addgene full sequence | sequence record 382379 | Addgene NGS Result
ATCTGTGGATCTACCACACACAAGGCTACTTCCCTGATTAGCAGAACTACACACCAGGGCCAGGGGTCAG
ATATCCACTGACCTTTGGATGGTGCTACAAGCTAGTACCAGTTGAGCCAGATAAGGTAGAAGAGGCCAAT
AAAGGAGAGAACACCAGCTTGTTACACCCTGTGAGCCTGCATGGGATGGATGACCCGGAGAGAGAAGTGT
TAGAGTGGAGGTTTGACAGCCGCCTAGCATTTCATCACGTGGCCCGAGAGCTGCATCCGGAGTACTTCAA
GAACTGCTGATATCGAGCTTGCTACAAGGGACTTTCCGCTGGGGACTTTCCAGGGAGGCGTGGCCTGGGC
GGGACTGGGGAGTGGCGAGCCCTCAGATCCTGCATATAAGCAGCTGCTTTTTGCCTGTACTGGGTCTCTC
TGGTTAGACCAGATCTGAGCCTGGGAGCTCTCTGGCTAACTAGGGAACCCACTGCTTAAGCCTCAATAAA
GCTTGCCTTGAGTGCTTCAAGTAGTGTGTGCCCGTCTGTTGTGTGACTCTGGTAACTAGAGATCCCTCAG
ACCCTTTTAGTCAGTGTGGAAAATCTCTAGCAGTGGCGCCCGAACAGGGACTTGAAAGCGAAAGGGAAAC
CAGAGGAGCTCTCTCGACGCAGGACTCGGCTTGCTGAAGCGCGCACGGCAAGAGGCGAGGGGCGGCGACT
GGTGAGTACGCCAAAAATTTTGACTAGCGGAGGCTAGAAGGAGAGAGATGGGTGCGAGAGCGTCAGTATT
AAGCGGGGGAGAATTAGATCGCGATGGGAAAAAATTCGGTTAAGGCCAGGGGGAAAGAAAAAATATAAAT
TAAAACATATAGTATGGGCAAGCAGGGAGCTAGAACGATTCGCAGTTAATCCTGGCCTGTTAGAAACATC
AGAAGGCTGTAGACAAATACTGGGACAGCTACAACCATCCCTTCAGACAGGATCAGAAGAACTTAGATCA
TTATATAATACAGTAGCAACCCTCTATTGTGTGCATCAAAGGATAGAGATAAAAGACACCAAGGAAGCTT
TAGACAAGATAGAGGAAGAGCAAAACAAAAGTAAGACCACCGCACAGCAAGCGGCCGGCCGCTGATCTTC
AGACCTGGAGGAGGAGATATGAGGGACAATTGGAGAAGTGAATTATATAAATATAAAGTAGTAAAAATTG
AACCATTAGGAGTAGCACCCACCAAGGCAAAGAGAAGAGTGGTGCAGAGAGAAAAAAGAGCAGTGGGAAT
AGGAGCTTTGTTCCTTGGGTTCTTGGGAGCAGCAGGAAGCACTATGGGCGCAGCGTCAATGACGCTGACG
GTACAGGCCAGACAATTATTGTCTGGTATAGTGCAGCAGCAGAACAATTTGCTGAGGGCTATTGAGGCGC
AACAGCATCTGTTGCAACTCACAGTCTGGGGCATCAAGCAGCTCCAGGCAAGAATCCTGGCTGTGGAAAG
ATACCTAAAGGATCAACAGCTCCTGGGGATTTGGGGTTGCTCTGGAAAACTCATTTGCACCACTGCTGTG
CCTTGGAATGCTAGTTGGAGTAATAAATCTCTGGAACAGATTTGGAATCACACGACCTGGATGGAGTGGG
ACAGAGAAATTAACAATTACACAAGCTTAATACACTCCTTAATTGAAGAATCGCAAAACCAGCAAGAAAA
GAATGAACAAGAATTATTGGAATTAGATAAATGGGCAAGTTTGTGGAATTGGTTTAACATAACAAATTGG
CTGTGGTATATAAAATTATTCATAATGATAGTAGGAGGCTTGGTAGGTTTAAGAATAGTTTTTGCTGTAC
TTTCTATAGTGAATAGAGTTAGGCAGGGATATTCACCATTATCGTTTCAGACCCACCTCCCAACCCCGAG
GGGACCCGACAGGCCCGAAGGAATAGAAGAAGAAGGTGGAGAGAGAGACAGAGACAGATCCATTCGATTA
GTGAACGGATCTCGACGGTATCGCCGAATTCACAAATGGCAGTATTCATCCACAATTTTAAAAGAAAAGG
GGGGATTGGGGGGTACAGTGCAGGGGAAAGAATAGTAGACATAATAGCAACAGACATACAAACTAAAGAA
TTACAAAAACAAATTACAAAAATTCAAAATTTTCGGGTTTATTACAGGGACAGCAGAGATCCAGTTTGGA
CTAGTCGTGAGGCTCCGGTGCCCGTCAGTGGGCAGAGCGCACATCGCCCACAGTCCCCGAGAAGTTGGGG
GGAGGGGTCGGCAATTGAACCGGTGCCTAGAGAAGGTGGCGCGGGGTAAACTGGGAAAGTGATGTCGTGT
ACTGGCTCCGCCTTTTTCCCGAGGGTGGGGGAGAACCGTATATAAGTGCAGTAGTCGCCGTGAACGTTCT
TTTTCGCAACGGGTTTGCCGCCAGAACACAGGTAAGTGCCGTGTGTGGTTCCCGCGGGCCTGGCCTCTTT
ACGGGTTATGGCCCTTGCGTGCCTTGAATTACTTCCACCTGGCTGCAGTACGTGATTCTTGATCCCGAGC
TTCGGGTTGGAAGTGGGTGGGAGAGTTCGAGGCCTTGCGCTTAAGGAGCCCCTTCGCCTCGTGCTTGAGT
TGAGGCCTGGCCTGGGCGCTGGGGCCGCCGCGTGCGAATCTGGTGGCACCTTCGCGCCTGTCTCGCTGCT
TTCGATAAGTCTCTAGCCATTTAAAATTTTTGATGACCTGCTGCGACGCTTTTTTTCTGGCAAGATAGTC
TTGTAAATGCGGGCCAAGATCTGCACACTGGTATTTCGGTTTTTGGGGCCGCGGGCGGCGACGGGGCCCG
TGCGTCCCAGCGCACATGTTCGGCGAGGCGGGGCCTGCGAGCGCGGCCACCGAGAATCGGACGGGGGTAG
TCTCAAGCTGGCCGGCCTGCTCTGGTGCCTGGCCTCGCGCCGCCGTGTATCGCCCCGCCCTGGGCGGCAA
GGCTGGCCCGGTCGGCACCAGTTGCGTGAGCGGAAAGATGGCCGCTTCCCGGCCCTGCTGCAGGGAGCTC
AAAATGGAGGACGCGGCGCTCGGGAGAGCGGGCGGGTGAGTCACCCACACAAAGGAAAAGGGCCTTTCCG
TCCTCAGCCGTCGCTTCATGTGACTCCACGGAGTACCGGGCGCCGTCCAGGCACCTCGATTAGTTCTCGA
GCTTTTGGAGTACGTCGTCTTTAGGTTGGGGGGAGGGGTTTTATGCGATGGAGTTTCCCCACACTGAGTG
GGTGGAGACTGAAGTTAGGCCAGCTTGGCACTTGATGTAATTCTCCTTGGAATTTGCCCTTTTTGAGTTT
GGATCTTGGTTCATTCTCAAGCCTCAGACAGTGGTTCAAAGTTTTTTTCTTCCATTTCAGGTGTCGTGAA
GCGGCCGCATGCCACGGTCCTTTCTAGTGAAGAGTAAGAAGGCACACACTTACCACCAGCCCCGGGCACA
GGGTGATGAGCTGGTCTGGCCTCCTGCTGTAATTCCTGTGGCAAAAGAGCATAGCCAGAGTGCCAGCCCT
CTTCTCAGCACACCGCTTCCAAGCCAGACCTTGGACTGGAACACAATCAAACAGGAGCGGGAGATGTTGC
TGAACCAGAGCCTTCCCAAGATGGCCTCAGCCCCAGAGGGGCCTCTCGTGACACCCCAACCCCAGGATGG
GGAATCACCACTCTCTGAGTCACCCCCTTTCTACAAGCCCAGCTTCTCCTGGGATACCTTGGCCTCCTCC
TACAGCCACAGCTACACACAGACCCCCTCCACCATGCAGTCCGCCTTCCTGGAGCGCTCCGTGAGGCTGT
ACGGCAGCCCCCTCGTGCCCAGCACAGAGTCTCCCTTGGACTTCCGCCTCCGCTACTCTCCAGGCATGGA
CACTTACCACTGTGTCAAGTGCAACAAGGTGTTCTCCACCCCTCATGGGCTAGAAGTGCATGTCCGCCGC
TCTCACAGCGGAACCCGGCCCTTTGCCTGTGATGTCTGTGGCAAAACCTTTGGCCACGCTGTGAGCTTGG
AGCAGCATACTCACGTCCACTCACAGGAGCGAAGCTTCGAGTGCCGGATGTGTGGCAAAGCCTTCAAGCG
TTCATCCACCCTGTCCACCCACCTGCTCATCCACTCGGACACTCGGCCCTACCCCTGCCAGTTCTGTGGG
AAGCGCTTCCACCAGAAGTCGGACATGAAGAAACACACCTACATCCACACAGGTGAGAAGCCCCACAAGT
GCCAGGTGTGTGGGAAAGCCTTCAGCCAGAGCTCCAACCTCATCACCCACAGCCGCAAGCACACAGGCTT
CAAGCCGTTCAGCTGTGAGCTGTGCACCAAGGGCTTCCAGCGCAAGGTGGACCTGCGACGTCACCGTGAG
AGTCAACACAATCTCAAGTTCGAAGTGAGCAAGGGCGAGGAGGTCATCAAAGAGTTCATGCGCTTCAAGG
TGCGCATGGAGGGCTCCATGAACGGCCACGAGTTCGAGATCGAGGGCGAGGGCGAGGGCCGCCCCTACGA
GGGCACCCAGACCGCCAAGCTGAAGGTGACCAAGGGCGGCCCCCTGCCCTTCGCCTGGGACATCCTGTCC
CCCCAGTTCATGTACGGCTCCAAGGCGTACGTGAAGCACCCCGCCGACATCCCCGATTACAAGAAGCTGT
CCTTCCCCGAGGGCTTCAAGTGGGAGCGCGTGATGAACTTCGAGGACGGCGGTCTGGTGACCGTGACCCA
GGACTCCTCCCTGCAGGACGGCACGCTGATCTACAAGGTGAAGATGCGCGGCACCAACTTCCCCCCCGAC
GGCCCCGTAATGCAGAAGAAGACCATGGGCTGGGAGGCCTCCACCGAGCGCCTGTACCCCCGCGACGGCG
TGCTGAAGGGCGAGATCCACCAGGCCCTGAAGCTGAAGGACGGCGGCCACTACCTGGTGGAGTTCAAGAC
CATCTACATGGCCAAGAAGCCCGTGCAACTGCCCGGCTACTACTACGTGGACACCAAGCTGGACATCACC
TCCCACAACGAGGACTACACCATCGTGGAACAGTACGAGCGCTCCGAGGGCCGCCACCACCTGTTCCTGT
ACGGCATGGACGAGCTGTACAAGTAGTCTAGAGGATCCCTCCCCCCCCCCTAACGTTACTGGCCGAAGCC
GCTTGGAATAAGGCCGGTGTGCGTTTGTCTATATGTTATTTTCCACCATATTGCCGTCTTTTGGCAATGT
GAGGGCCCGGAAACCTGGCCCTGTCTTCTTGACGAGCATTCCTAGGGGTCTTTCCCCTCTCGCCAAAGGA
ATGCAAGGTCTGTTGAATGTCGTGAAGGAAGCAGTTCCTCTGGAAGCTTCTTGAAGACAAACAACGTCTG
TAGCGACCCTTTGCAGGCAGCGGAACCCCCCACCTGGCGACAGGTGCCTCTGCGGCCAAAAGCCACGTGT
ATAAGATACACCTGCAAAGGCGGCACAACCCCAGTGCCACGTTGTGAGTTGGATAGTTGTGGAAAGAGTC
AAATGGCTCTCCTCAAGCGTATTCAACAAGGGGCTGAAGGATGCCCAGAAGGTACCCCATTGTATGGGAT
CTGATCTGGGGCCTCGGTGCACATGCTTTACATGTGTTTAGTCGAGGTTAAAAAAACGTCTAGGCCCCCC
GAACCACGGGGACGTGGTTTTCCTTTGAAAAACACGATGATAATATGGCCACACATATGACCATGACCGA
GTACAAGCCCACGGTGCGCCTCGCCACCCGCGACGACGTCCCCAGGGCCGTACGCACCCTCGCCGCCGCG
TTCGCCGACTACCCCGCCACGCGCCACACCGTCGATCCGGACCGCCACATCGAGCGGGTCACCGAGCTGC
AAGAACTCTTCCTCACGCGCGTCGGGCTCGACATCGGCAAGGTGTGGGTCGCGGACGACGGCGCCGCGGT
GGCGGTCTGGACCACGCCGGAGAGCGTCGAAGCGGGGGCGGTGTTCGCCGAGATCGGCCCGCGCATGGCC
GAGTTGAGCGGTTCCCGGCTGGCCGCGCAGCAACAGATGGAAGGCCTCCTGGCGCCGCACCGGCCCAAGG
AGCCCGCGTGGTTCCTGGCCACCGTCGGCGTCTCGCCCGACCACCAGGGCAAGGGTCTGGGCAGCGCCGT
CGTGCTCCCCGGAGTGGAGGCGGCCGAGCGCGCCGGGGTGCCCGCCTTCCTGGAGACCTCCGCGCCCCGC
AACCTCCCCTTCTACGAGCGGCTCGGCTTCACCGTCACCGCCGACGTCGAGGTGCCCGAAGGACCGCGCA
CCTGGTGCATGACCCGCAAGCCCGGTGCCTGAATCGATGTTGTTTCTGTGGAAAAGAGGCAGGCTCCTGG
CAAAAGGTCAGAGTCTGGATCACCTTCTGCTGGAGGCCACAGCAAACCTCCTCACAGCCCACTGGTCCTC
AAGAGGTGCCACGTCTCCACACATCAGCACAACTACGCAGCGCCTCCCTCCACTCGGAAGGACTATCCTG
CTGCCAAGAGGGTCAAGTTGGACAGTGTCAGAGTCCTGAGACAGATCAGCAACAACCGAAAATGCACCAG
CCCCAGGTCCTCGGACACCGAGGAGAATGTCAAGAGGCGAACACACAACGTCTTGGAGCGCCAGAGGAGG
AACGAGCTAAAACGGAGCTTTTTTGCCCTGCGTGACCAGATCCCGGAGTTGGAAAACAATGAAAAGGCCC
CCAAGGTAGTTATCCTTAAAAAAGCCACAGCATACATCCTGTCCGTCCAAGCAGAGGAGCAAAAGCTCAT
TTCTGAAGAGGACTTGTTGCGGAAACGACGAGAACAGTTGAAACACAAACTTGAACAGCTACGGAACTCT
TGTGCGTAAGTCGATAGATCCTAATCAACCTCTGGATTACAAAATTTGTGAAAGATTGACTGGTATTCTT
AACTATGTTGCTCCTTTTACGCTATGTGGATACGCTGCTTTAATGCCTTTGTATCATGCTATTGCTTCCC
GTATGGCTTTCATTTTCTCCTCCTTGTATAAATCCTGGTTGCTGTCTCTTTATGAGGAGTTGTGGCCCGT
TGTCAGGCAACGTGGCGTGGTGTGCACTGTGTTTGCTGACGCAACCCCCACTGGTTGGGGCATTGCCACC
ACCTGTCAGCTCCTTTCCGGGACTTTCGCTTTCCCCCTCCCTATTGCCACGGCGGAACTCATCGCCGCCT
GCCTTGCCCGCTGCTGGACAGGGGCTCGGCTGTTGGGCACTGACAATTCCGTGGTGTTGTCGGGGAAATC
ATCGTCCTTTCCTTGGCTGCTCGCCTGTGTTGCCACCTGGATTCTGCGCGGGACGTCCTTCTGCTACGTC
CCTTCGGCCCTCAATCCAGCGGACCTTCCTTCCCGCGGCCTGCTGCCGGCTCTGCGGCCTCTTCCGCGTC
TTCGCCTTCGCCCTCAGACGAGTCGGATCTCCCTTTGGGCCGCCTCCCCGCCTGGTACCTTTAAGACCAA
TGACTTACAAGGCAGCTGTAGATCTTAGCCACTTTTTAAAAGAAAAGGGGGGACTGGAAGGGCTAATTCA
CTCCCAACGAAGACAAGATCACCTGCAGGACAGGCGCGCAGGTACCATAACTTCGTATAATGTATGCTAT
ACGAAGTTATGGCGCGCCCTGCTTTTTGCTTGTACTGGGTCTCTCTGGTTAGACCAGATCTGAGCCTGGG
AGCTCTCTGGCTAACTAGGGAACCCACTGCTTAAGCCTCAATAAAGCTTGCCTTGAGTGCTTCAAGTAGT
GTGTGCCCGTCTGTTGTGTGACTCTGGTAACTAGAGATCCCTCAGACCCTTTTAGTCAGTGTGGAAAATC
TCTAGCACCCGGGCGATTAAGGAAAGGGCTAGATCATTCTTGAAGACGAAAGGGCCTCGTGATACGCCTA
TTTTTATAGGTTAATGTCATGATAATAATGGTTTCTTAGACGTCAGGTGGCACTTTTCGGGGAAATGTGC
GCGGAACCCCTATTTGTTTATTTTTCTAAATACATTCAAATATGTATCCGCTCATGAGACAATAACCCTG
ATAAATGCTTCAATAATATTGAAAAAGGAAGAGTATGAGTATTCAACATTTCCGTGTCGCCCTTATTCCC
TTTTTTGCGGCATTTTGCCTTCCTGTTTTTGCTCACCCAGAAACGCTGGTGAAAGTAAAAGATGCTGAAG
ATCAGTTGGGTGCACGAGTGGGTTACATCGAACTGGATCTCAACAGCGGTAAGATCCTTGAGAGTTTTCG
CCCCGAAGAACGTTTTCCAATGATGAGCACTTTTAAAGTTCTGCTATGTGGCGCGGTATTATCCCGTGTT
GACGCCGGGCAAGAGCAACTCGGTCGCCGCATACACTATTCTCAGAATGACTTGGTTGAGTACTCACCAG
TCACAGAAAAGCATCTTACGGATGGCATGACAGTAAGAGAATTATGCAGTGCTGCCATAACCATGAGTGA
TAACACTGCGGCCAACTTACTTCTGACAACGATCGGAGGACCGAAGGAGCTAACCGCTTTTTTGCACAAC
ATGGGGGATCATGTAACTCGCCTTGATCGTTGGGAACCGGAGCTGAATGAAGCCATACCAAACGACGAGC
GTGACACCACGATGCCTGTAGCAATGGCAACAACGTTGCGCAAACTATTAACTGGCGAACTACTTACTCT
AGCTTCCCGGCAACAATTAATAGACTGGATGGAGGCGGATAAAGTTGCAGGACCACTTCTGCGCTCGGCC
CTTCCGGCTGGCTGGTTTATTGCTGATAAATCTGGAGCCGGTGAGCGTGGGTCTCGCGGTATCATTGCAG
CACTGGGGCCAGATGGTAAGCCCTCCCGTATCGTAGTTATCTACACGACGGGGAGTCAGGCAACTATGGA
TGAACGAAATAGACAGATCGCTGAGATAGGTGCCTCACTGATTAAGCATTGGTAACTGTCAGACCAAGTT
TACTCATATATACTTTAGATTGATTTAAAACTTCATTTTTAATTTAAAAGGATCTAGGTGAAGATCCTTT
TTGATAATCTCATGACCAAAATCCCTTAACGTGAGTTTTCGTTCCACTGAGCGTCAGACCCCGTAGAAAA
GATCAAAGGATCTTCTTGAGATCCTTTTTTTCTGCGCGTAATCTGCTGCTTGCAAACAAAAAAACCACCG
CTACCAGCGGTGGTTTGTTTGCCGGATCAAGAGCTACCAACTCTTTTTCCGAAGGTAACTGGCTTCAGCA
GAGCGCAGATACCAAATACTGTTCTTCTAGTGTAGCCGTAGTTAGGCCACCACTTCAAGAACTCTGTAGC
ACCGCCTACATACCTCGCTCTGCTAATCCTGTTACCAGTGGCTGCTGCCAGTGGCGATAAGTCGTGTCTT
ACCGGGTTGGACTCAAGACGATAGTTACCGGATAAGGCGCAGCGGTCGGGCTGAACGGGGGGTTCGTGCA
CACAGCCCAGCTTGGAGCGAACGACCTACACCGAACTGAGATACCTACAGCGTGAGCTATGAGAAAGCGC
CACGCTTCCCGAAGGGAGAAAGGCGGACAGGTATCCGGTAAGCGGCAGGGTCGGAACAGGAGAGCGCACG
AGGGAGCTTCCAGGGGGAAACGCCTGGTATCTTTATAGTCCTGTCGGGTTTCGCCACCTCTGACTTGAGC
GTCGATTTTTGTGATGCTCGTCAGGGGGGCGGAGCCTATGGAAAAACGCCAGCAACGCGGCCTTTTTACG
GTTCCTGGCCTTTTGCTGGCCTTTTGCTCACATGTTCTTTCCTGCGTTATCCCCTGATTCTGTGGATAAC
CGTATTACCGCCTTTGAGTGAGCTGATACCGCTCGCCGCAGCCGAACGACCGAGCGCAGCGAGTCAGTGA
GCGAGGAAGCGGAAGAGCGCCCAATACGCAAACCGCCTCTCCCCGCGCGTTGGCCGATTCATTAATGCAG
CAAGCTCATGGCTGACTAATTTTTTTTATTTATGCAGAGGCCGAGGCCGCCTCGGCCTCTGAGCTATTCC
AGAAGTAGTGAGGAGGCTTTTTTGGAGGCCTAGGCTTTTGCAAAAAGCTCCCCGTGGCACGACAGGTTTC
CCGACTGGAAAGCGGGCAGTGAGCGCAACGCAATTAATGTGAGTTAGCTCACTCATTAGGCACCCCAGGC
TTTACACTTTATGCTTCCGGCTCGTATGTTGTGTGGAATTGTGAGCGGATAACAATTTCACACAGGAAAC
AGCTATGACATGATTACGAATTTCACAAATAAAGCATTTTTTTCACTGCATTCTAGTTGTGGTTTGTCCA
AACTCATCAATGTATCTTATCATGTCTGGATCAACTGGATAACTCAAGCTAACCAAAATCATCCCAAACT
TCCCACCCCATACCCTATTACCACTGCCAATTACCTGTGGTTTCATTTACTCTAAACCTGTGATTCCTCT
GAATTATTTTCATTTTAAAGAAATTGTATTTGTTAAATATGTACTACAAACTTAGTAGTTGGAAGGGCTA
ATTCACTCCCAAAGAAGACAAGATATCCTTG
Features (pLannotate 1.2.2; 29 found; start..end, strand, type, name):
    335..592     +  LTR            5' LTR (truncated): truncated 5' long terminal repeat (LTR) from HIV-1
    639..764     +  misc_feature   HIV-1 Ψ: packaging signal of human immunodeficiency virus type 1
    748..1086    +  CDS            HIV-1 gag (fragment): gag protein from human immunodeficiency virus 1; gag
   1261..1494    +  misc_feature   RRE: The Rev response element (RRE) of HIV-1 allows for Rev-dependent mRNA export from the nucleus to the cytoplasm.
   1871..1971    +  CDS            Rev (fragment): human immunodeficiency virus 1 (HIV-1) Rev protein; rev; enhances nuclear export of unspliced and incompletely spliced viral mRNAs
   2016..2133    +  misc_feature   cPPT/CTS: central polypurine tract and central termination sequence of HIV-1
   2181..3359    +  promoter       EF-1α promoter: strong constitutive promoter for human elongation factor EF-1α
   3369..4007    +  CDS            Gfi1b (fragment): GFI1B_MOUSE - Experimental evidence at protein level: Swiss-Prot protein existence level 1. Essential proto-oncogenic transcriptional regulator necessary for development and differentiation of erythroid and megakaryocytic lineages. Component of a RCOR-GFI-KDM1A-HDAC complex that suppresses, via histone deacetylase (HDAC) recruitment, a number of genes implicated in multilineage blood cell development and controls hematopoietic differentiation. Transcriptional repressor or activator depending on both promoter and cell type context; represses promoter activity of SOCS1 and SOCS3 and thus, may re
   4365..5063    +  CDS            dTomato: dTomato is a basic (constitutively fluorescent) orange fluorescent protein published in 2004, derived from Discosoma sp.. It is reported to be a somewhat slowly-maturing dimer with low acid sensitivity.
   5181..5643    +  misc_feature   IRES: internal ribosome entry site (IRES) of the encephalomyocarditis virus (EMCV)
   5663..6262    +  CDS            PuroR: puromycin N-acetyltransferase; pac from Streptomyces alboniger; confers resistance to puromycin
   6437..6463    +  CDS            c-myc NLS: nuclear localization signal of human c-Myc proto-oncogene (Dang and Lee, 1988)
   6707..6736    +  CDS            Myc: Myc (human c-Myc proto-oncogene) epitope tag
   6813..7401    +  misc_feature   WPRE: woodchuck hepatitis virus posttranscriptional regulatory element
   7454..7473    +  misc_feature   cPPT/CTS (fragment): central polypurine tract and central termination sequence of HIV-1
   7475..7510    +  LTR            3' LTR (ΔU3) (fragment): self-inactivating 3' long terminal repeat (LTR) from HIV-1
   7537..7570    -  protein_bind   loxP: Cre-mediated recombination occurs in the 8-bp core sequence (GCATACAT). Cre recombinase
   7597..7777    +  LTR            5' LTR (truncated): truncated 5' long terminal repeat (LTR) from HIV-1
   7910..8014    +  promoter       AmpR promoter: bla
   8015..8875    +  CDS            AmpR: β-lactamase; bla; confers resistance to ampicillin, carbenicillin, and related antibiotics
   9046..9634    +  rep_origin     ori: high-copy-number ColE1/pMB1/pBR322/pUC origin of replication
   9817..9871    +  CDS            lacI (fragment): lac repressor; lacI; The lac repressor binds to the lac operator to inhibit transcription in E. coli. This inhibition can be relieved by adding lactose or isopropyl-β-D-thiogalactopyranoside (IPTG).
   9877..9970    +  rep_origin     SV40 ori (fragment): SV40 origin of replication
   9995..10032   +  CDS            lacI (fragment): lac repressor; lacI; The lac repressor binds to the lac operator to inhibit transcription in E. coli. This inhibition can be relieved by adding lactose or isopropyl-β-D-thiogalactopyranoside (IPTG).
  10045..10066   +  protein_bind   CAP binding site: CAP binding activates transcription in the presence of cAMP. E. coli catabolite activator protein
  10081..10111   +  promoter       lac promoter: promoter for the E. coli lac operon
  10119..10135   +  protein_bind   lac operator: The lac repressor binds to the lac operator to inhibit transcription in E. coli. This inhibition can be relieved by adding lactose or isopropyl-β-D-thiogalactopyranoside (IPTG). lac repressor encoded by lacI
  10169..10252   +  polyA_signal   SV40 poly(A) signal (fragment): SV40 polyadenylation signal
  10419..287     +  CDS            nef (fragment) (across the origin): NEF_HV1BR - Experimental evidence at protein level: Swiss-Prot protein existence level 1. Extracellular Nef protein targets CD4(+) T-lymphocytes for apoptosis by interacting with CXCR4 surface receptors (PubMed:14990729). From Human immunodeficiency virus type 1 group M subtype B (isolate BRU/LAI) (HIV-1).
