[The description below was written by a language model from this plasmid's Addgene catalogue record and pLannotate feature annotations shown in this document.]
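Description:
pHAGE-Gfi1b-mCh is an HIV-1-derived lentiviral expression plasmid built on the pHAGE2-EF1a-MCS-IRES-Puro-W-loxP backbone, intended for constitutive expression of mouse Gfi1b fused to mCherry in mammalian cells. It is maintained in E. coli through a high-copy ColE1/pUC-type origin and an ampicillin resistance gene (β-lactamase with its own promoter). The sequenced record is about 10.5 kb.

The viral region carries a truncated 5' LTR, the Ψ packaging signal with a short gag fragment, the Rev response element for Rev-dependent nuclear export of the genomic RNA, and a cPPT/CTS element. It ends in a self-inactivating ΔU3 3' LTR that contains a loxP site. Because this region of the LTR is copied to both ends of the provirus during reverse transcription, the integrated cassette should become floxed and could in principle be excised by Cre.

Between these elements, the human EF-1α promoter drives the Gfi1b-mCh insert, cloned between NotI and XbaI. This is followed by an EMCV IRES and the puromycin N-acetyltransferase gene, so the fusion protein and the selection marker are translated from one transcript. A WPRE downstream enhances transcript expression.

The automated annotation labels only part of the Gfi1b coding region and calls the fluorescent protein dTomato. This most likely reflects similarity among the Discosoma-derived red fluorescent proteins rather than a different reporter. Short c-Myc NLS and Myc tag matches between PuroR and WPRE are not explained by the catalogue entry.

Gfi1b is a transcriptional regulator of erythroid and megakaryocytic development. The associated work concerns mitotic bookmarking in haematopoiesis, which is consistent with using the fluorescent fusion to follow the factor's localisation in transduced, puromycin-selected cells.
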