Addgene plasmid #193065: pHAGE-Gfi1b-mCh
Purpose: constitutive expression of mouse Gfi1b fused to mCherry in mammalian cells
Depositing lab: Filipe Pereira. Depositing organization: Center for Neuroscience and Cell Biology, University of Coimbra. Publication: GATA2 mitotic bookmarking is required for definitive haematopoiesis. Silverio-Alves R, Kurochkin I, Rydstrom A, Vazquez Echegaray C, Haider J, Nicholls M, Rode C, Thelaus L, Lindgren AY, Ferreira AG, Brandao R, Larsson J, de Bruijn MFTR, Martin-Gonzalez J, Pereira CF. Nat Commun. 2023 Aug 14;14(1):4645. doi: 10.1038/s41467-023-40391-x. PubMed 37580379.
Backbone
  Vector backbone: pHAGE2-EF1a-MCS-IRES-Puro-W-loxP
  Vector type: Mammalian Expression, Lentiviral
Growth in bacteria
  Bacterial resistance: Ampicillin, 100 μg/mL
  Growth temperature: 37°C
  Growth strain: NEB Stable
  Copy number: High Copy
Gene/Insert
  Gene/Insert name: Gfi1b-mCh
  Species: M. musculus (mouse)
  Promoter: EF1a
  Cloning method: Restriction Enzyme; 5′ cloning site NotI (unknown if destroyed); 3′ cloning site XbaI (unknown if destroyed)
  Sequencing primers: 5′ TCAAGCCTCAGACAGTGGTTC
Terms and licenses: Academic/Nonprofit Terms; Industry Terms: Not Available to Industry
How to cite: pHAGE-Gfi1b-mCh was a gift from Filipe Pereira (Addgene plasmid # 193065 ; http://n2t.net/addgene:193065 ; RRID:Addgene_193065)
